Addgene plasmid #218884: pGP-AAV-CAG-iGABASnFR2n-WPRE
Purpose: AAV-mediated expression of improved GABA sensor (negative change in fluorescence)
Depositing lab: GENIE Project. Depositing organization: HHMI, Janelia Research Campus. Publication: iGABASnFR2 is an improved genetically encoded protein sensor of GABA. Kolb I, Hasseman JP, Matsumoto A, Jensen TP, Kopach O, Arthur BJ, Zhang Y, Tsang A, Reep D, Tsegaye G, Zheng J, Patel RH, Looger LL, Marvin JS, Korff WL, Rusakov DA, Yonehara K, Turner GC. eLife. 2026 Mar 18;14:RP108319. doi: 10.7554/eLife.108319. PubMed 41848771.
Backbone
  Vector backbone: pAAV-CAG
  Vector type: Mammalian Expression, AAV
Growth in bacteria
  Bacterial resistance: Ampicillin, 100 μg/mL
  Growth temperature: 37°C
  Growth strain: NEB Stable
  Copy number: High Copy
Gene/Insert
  Gene/Insert name: iGABASnFR2n (alt name: variant 4445)
  Species: Pseudomonas fluorescens, A. victoria (jellyfish)
  Insert size (bp): 1941
  Mutation: S99A F104H R168P
  Promoter: CAG
  Cloning method: Gibson Cloning
Terms and licenses: Academic/Nonprofit Terms; Industry Terms: Not Available to Industry
Depositor comments: Please visit https://doi.org/10.1101/2025.03.25.644953 for bioRxiv preprint.
How to cite: pGP-AAV-CAG-iGABASnFR2n-WPRE was a gift from GENIE Project (Addgene plasmid # 218884 ; http://n2t.net/addgene:218884 ; RRID:Addgene_218884)
