[The description below was written by a language model from this plasmid's Addgene catalogue record and pLannotate feature annotations shown in this document.]
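Description:
pGP-AAV-CAG-iGABASnFR2n-WPRE is an AAV transfer plasmid built on a pAAV-CAG backbone for viral or direct mammalian expression of iGABASnFR2n, an improved genetically encoded GABA sensor that reports ligand binding with a decrease in fluorescence. The 6.65 kb plasmid is propagated in E. coli through a high-copy ColE1/pUC-type origin with ampicillin selection (AmpR under its bla promoter). It also carries an f1 phage origin and small lacZα and lacI remnants left over from the backbone. The recorded growth strain is a recombination-deficient one, which suits the repeat-prone AAV2 inverted terminal repeats.

Between the two AAV2 ITRs, which direct replication and packaging of the intervening DNA into AAV particles, lies a single expression cassette. The CAG promoter is annotated as a CMV enhancer fragment, the chicken β-actin promoter and chimeric/hybrid intron fragments, and it provides strong, broadly active transcription. The 1,941 bp insert, also called variant 4445, combines sequence from Pseudomonas fluorescens with an Aequorea victoria-derived GFP, detected by the annotation as a cEGFP-like CDS. The P. fluorescens portion is presumably the GABA-binding scaffold, but it is not annotated. The sensor carries the S99A, F104H and R168P mutations. An N-terminal Igκ leader peptide and a C-terminal PDGFRβ transmembrane domain route the sensor through the secretory pathway and anchor it on the outer cell surface, where it can sample extracellular GABA. A WPRE downstream of the coding region enhances transcript stability and expression, and an SV40 polyadenylation signal terminates the message. The construct is intended for producing AAV to image GABA release and signalling in cells or tissue without cell-type restriction by the promoter.
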