Features (pLannotate 1.2.2; 18 found; start..end, strand, type, name):
     42..174     -  repeat_region  AAV2 ITR (fragment): inverted terminal repeat of adeno-associated virus serotype 2 inverted
    235..483     +  enhancer       CMV enhancer (fragment): human cytomegalovirus immediate early enhancer
    485..762     +  promoter       chicken β-actin promoter: No description available
    763..898     +  intron         hybrid intron (fragment): hybrid between chicken β-actin (CBA) and minute virus of mice (MMV) introns (Gray et al., 2011)
    987..1117    +  intron         chimeric intron (fragment): chimera between introns from chicken β-actin and rabbit β-globin
   1187..1249    +  sig_peptide    Igκ leader: leader sequence from mouse immunoglobulin κ light chain
   2081..2806    +  CDS            cEGFP: cEGFP is a basic (constitutively fluorescent) green fluorescent protein published in 2008, derived from Aequorea victoria.
   2978..3124    +  CDS            PDGFRβ TM domain: transmembrane domain from platelet derived growth factor receptor beta
   3140..3728    +  misc_feature   WPRE: woodchuck hepatitis virus posttranscriptional regulatory element
   3771..3892    -  polyA_signal   SV40 poly(A) signal: SV40 polyadenylation signal
   3915..3983    -  CDS            large T antigen (fragment): large T antigen from SV40 (simian virus 40)
   4054..4187    +  repeat_region  AAV2 ITR: inverted terminal repeat of adeno-associated virus serotype 2 inverted
   4181..4237    -  CDS            lacI (fragment): lac repressor; lacI; The lac repressor binds to the lac operator to inhibit transcription in E. coli. This inhibition can be relieved by adding lactose or isopropyl-β-D-thiogalactopyranoside (IPTG).
   4420..5008    -  rep_origin     ori: high-copy-number ColE1/pMB1/pBR322/pUC origin of replication
   5179..6039    -  CDS            AmpR: β-lactamase; bla; confers resistance to ampicillin, carbenicillin, and related antibiotics
   6040..6144    -  promoter       AmpR promoter: bla
   6197..6625    -  rep_origin     f1 ori (sequence partly withheld): f1 bacteriophage origin of replication; arrow indicates direction of (+) strand synthesis
   6630..47      -  CDS            lacZα (fragment) (across the origin): LacZα fragment of β-galactosidase; lacZ fragment
>Addgene plasmid #218884 | pGP-AAV-CAG-iGABASnFR2n-WPRE | addgene full sequence | sequence record 436621 | Addgene NGS Result
GTTGGGAAGGGCGATCGGTGCGGGCCTCTTCGCTATTACGCCAGCTGCGCGCTCGCTCGCTCACTGAGGC
CGCCCGGGCAAAGCCCGGGCGTCGGGCGACCTTTGGTCGCCCGGCCTCAGTGAGCGAGCGAGCGCGCAGA
GAGGGAGTGGCCAACTCCATCACTAGGGGTTCCTTGTAGTTAATGATTAACCCGCCATGCTACTTATCTA
CGTAGCCATGCTCTAGGAAGAGTACCATTGACGTCAATAATGACGTATGTTCCCATAGTAACGCCAATAG
GGACTTTCCATTGACGTCAATGGGTGGAGTATTTACGGTAAACTGCCCACTTGGCAGTACATCAAGTGTA
TCATATGCCAAGTACGCCCCCTATTGACGTCAATGACGGTAAATGGCCCGCCTGGCATTATGCCCAGTAC
ATGACCTTATGGGACTTTCCTACTTGGCAGTACATCTACGTATTAGTCATCGCTATTACCATGGTCGAGG
TGAGCCCCACGTTCTGCTTCACTCTCCCCATCTCCCCCCCCTCCCCACCCCCAATTTTGTATTTATTTAT
TTTTTAATTATTTTGTGCAGCGATGGGGGCGGGGGGGGGGGGGGGGCGCGCGCCRGGSGGGGGGGGGSGG
GGSGGGGGGSGGGGSGGGGSGRGGCGGRGAGGKGCGGCGGCAGCCAATCAGAGCGGCGCGCTCCGAAAGT
TTCCTTTTATGGCGAGGCGGCGGCGGCGGCGGCCCTATAAAAAGCGAAGCGCGCGGCGGGCGGGAGTCGC
TGCGCGCTGCCTTCGCCCCGTGCCCCGCTCCGCCGCCGCCTCGCGCCGCCCGCCCCGGCTCTGACTGACC
GCGTTACTCCCACAGGTGAGCGGGCGGGACGGCCCTTCTCCTCCGGGCTGTAATTAGCGCTTGGTTTAAT
GACGGCTTGTTTCTTTTCTGTGGCTGCGTGAAAGCCTTGAGGGGCTCCGGGAGGGCCCTTTGTGCGGGGG
GAGCGGCTCGGGGCTGTCCGCGGGGGGACGGCTGCCTTCGGGGGGGACGGGGCAGGGCGGGGTTCGGCTT
CTGGCGTGTGACCGGCGGCTCTAGAGCCTCTGCTAACCATGTTCATGCCTTCTTCTTTTTCCTACAGCTC
CTGGGCAACGTGCTGGTTATTGTGCTGTCTCATCATTTTGGCAAAGAATTGGATCCACCCGCCACCATGG
AGACAGACACACTCCTGCTATGGGTACTGCTGCTCTGGGTTCCAGGTTCCACTGGTGACAGATCTGAAAG
CATCAATTTCGTGAGCTGGGGCGGTAGCACCCAGGATGCGCAGAAGCAGGCCTGGGCCGACCCGTTCAGC
AAGGCCAGCGGCATTACCGTGGTCCAGGATGGGCCCACCGACTACGGCAAACTCAAGGCCATGGTCGAAA
GCGGCAACGTGCAGTGGGACGTGGTGGATGTAGAGGCCGACTTCGCCTTGCGCGCCGCCGCCGAAGGCCT
GCTCGAACCCCTGGATTTCTCGGTGATCCAGCGCGACAAGATCGATCCGCGGTTCGTGAGTGACCATGGA
GTGGGGGCCTTCCTGTTCTCTCACGTGCTCGGCTACAACGAAGGCAAGCTCGGAGCCAGCAAGCCCCAGG
ACTGGACCGCGCTGTTCGACACCAAGACCTACCCCGGCAAACGCGCCCTCTACAAATGGCCGAGCCCTGG
CGTGCTCGAACTGGCCCTGCTCGCCGACGGCGTACCGGCCGACAAGCTCTACCCGCTGGACCTGGACCGC
GCCTTCAAGAAACTCGACACCATCAAGAAAGACATCGTCTGGTGGGGCGGCGGTGCACAGTCGCAGCAGC
TGCTGGCCTCCGGCGAAGTCAGCATGGGCCAGTTCTGGAACGGTCGCATCCACGCCCTGCAAGAAGACGG
CGCGCCAGTGGGCGTGAGCTGGAAGCAGAACCTGGTGATGGCCGACATCCTCGTCGTGCCTAAAGGCACG
AAGAACAAAGCCGCCGCGATGAAGTTCCTGGCCAGTGCCAGCAGCGCCAAAGGCCAGGACGACTTTTCCG
CCCTGACCGCCTATGCTCCAGTGAACATCGACAGTGTGCAGCGCCTCGACCTTGCGCAGGTCCGGATCAC
CGCCGACAAGCAGAAGAACGGCATCATGGCGAACTTCAAGATCCCGCACAACGTGGAGGACGGCAGCGTG
CAGCTCGCCGACCACTACCAGCAGAACACCCCCATCGGCGACGGCCCCGTGCTGCTGCCCGACAACCACT
ACCTGAGCACCCAGTCCGTGCTGAGCAAAGACCCCAACGAGAAGCGCGATCACATGGTCCTGCTGGAGTT
CGTGACCGCCGCCGGGATCACTCTCGGCATGGACGAGCTGTACAAGGGCGGTACCGGAGGGAGCATGAGC
AAGGGCGAGGAGCTGTTCACCGGGGTGGTGCCCATCCTGGTCGAGCTGGACGGCGACGTAAACGGCCACA
AGTTCAGCGTGCGCGGCGAGGGCGAGGGCGATGCCACCAACGGCAAGCTGACCCTGAAGTTCATCTGCAC
CACCGGCAAGCTGCCCGTGCCCTGGCCCACCCTCGTGACCACCCTGACCTACGGCGTGCAGTGCTTCAGC
CGCTACCCCGACCACATGAAGCAGCACGACTTCTTCAAGTCCGCCATGCCCGAAGGCTACGTCCAGGAGC
GCACCATCAGCTTCAAGGACGACGGCACCTACAAGACCCGCGCCGAGGTGAAGTTCGAGGGCGACACCCT
GGTGAACCGCATCGAGCTGAAGGGCATCGACTTCAAGGAGGACGGCAACATCCTGGGGCACAAGCTGGAG
TACAACTGGAACGCCAACCTGGCACCGAACCTGCCGACCGCCTACGTCAAGGATCAGATCACCCTCGATT
TCGCCTACTGGGCCAAGAACGGTCCGGCCATTGCGACACGGTGGAATGAATGGCTAGTCAAACTGCAGGT
CGACGAACAAAAACTCATCTCAGAAGAGGATCTGAATGCTGTGGGCCAGGACACGCAGGAGGTCATCGTG
GTGCCACACTCCTTGCCCTTTAAGGTGGTGGTGATCTCAGCCATCCTGGCCCTGGTGGTGCTCACCATCA
TCTCCCTTATCATCCTCATCATGCTTTGGCAGAAGAAGCCACGTTAAAAGCTTATCGATAATCAACCTCT
GGATTACAAAATTTGTGAAAGATTGACTGGTATTCTTAACTATGTTGCTCCTTTTACGCTATGTGGATAC
GCTGCTTTAATGCCTTTGTATCATGCTATTGCTTCCCGTATGGCTTTCATTTTCTCCTCCTTGTATAAAT
CCTGGTTGCTGTCTCTTTATGAGGAGTTGTGGCCCGTTGTCAGGCAACGTGGCGTGGTGTGCACTGTGTT
TGCTGACGCAACCCCCACTGGTTGGGGCATTGCCACCACCTGTCAGCTCCTTTCCGGGACTTTCGCTTTC
CCCCTCCCTATTGCCACGGCGGAACTCATCGCCGCCTGCCTTGCCCGCTGCTGGACAGGGGCTCGGCTGT
TGGGCACTGACAATTCCGTGGTGTTGTCGGGGAAATCATCGTCCTTTCCTTGGCTGCTCGCCTGTGTTGC
CACCTGGATTCTGCGCGGGACGTCCTTCTGCTACGTCCCTTCGGCCCTCAATCCAGCGGACCTTCCTTCC
CGCGGCCTGCTGCCGGCTCTGCGGCCTCTTCCGCGTCTTCGCCTTCGCCCTCAGACGAGTCGGATCTCCC
TTTGGGCCGCCTCCCCGCATCGATACCGTCGACCCGGGCGGCCGCTTCGAGCAGACATGATAAGATACAT
TGATGAGTTTGGACAAACCACAACTAGAATGCAGTGAAAAAAATGCTTTATTTGTGAAATTTGTGATGCT
ATTGCTTTATTTGTAACCATTATAAGCTGCAATAAACAAGTTAACAACAACAATTGCATTCATTTTATGT
TTCAGGTTCAGGGGGAGATGTGGGAGGTTTTTTAAAGCAAGTAAAACCTCTACAAATGTGGTAAAATCGA
TAAGGATCTTCCTAGAGCATGGCTACGTAGATAAGTAGCATGGCGGGTTAATCATTAACTACAAGGAACC
CCTAGTGATGGAGTTGGCCACTCCCTCTCTGCGCGCTCGCTCGCTCACTGAGGCCGGGCGACCAAAGGTC
GCCCGACGCCCGGGCTTTGCCCGGGCGGCCTCAGTGAGCGAGCGAGCGCGCAGCTGCATTAATGAATCGG
CCAACGCGCGGGGAGAGGCGGTTTGCGTATTGGGCGCTCTTCCGCTTCCTCGCTCACTGACTCGCTGCGC
TCGGTCGTTCGGCTGCGGCGAGCGGTATCAGCTCACTCAAAGGCGGTAATACGGTTATCCACAGAATCAG
GGGATAACGCAGGAAAGAACATGTGAGCAAAAGGCCAGCAAAAGGCCAGGAACCGTAAAAAGGCCGCGTT
GCTGGCGTTTTTCCATAGGCTCCGCCCCCCTGACGAGCATCACAAAAATCGACGCTCAAGTCAGAGGTGG
CGAAACCCGACAGGACTATAAAGATACCAGGCGTTTCCCCCTGGAAGCTCCCTCGTGCGCTCTCCTGTTC
CGACCCTGCCGCTTACCGGATACCTGTCCGCCTTTCTCCCTTCGGGAAGCGTGGCGCTTTCTCATAGCTC
ACGCTGTAGGTATCTCAGTTCGGTGTAGGTCGTTCGCTCCAAGCTGGGCTGTGTGCACGAACCCCCCGTT
CAGCCCGACCGCTGCGCCTTATCCGGTAACTATCGTCTTGAGTCCAACCCGGTAAGACACGACTTATCGC
CACTGGCAGCAGCCACTGGTAACAGGATTAGCAGAGCGAGGTATGTAGGCGGTGCTACAGAGTTCTTGAA
GTGGTGGCCTAACTACGGCTACACTAGAAGAACAGTATTTGGTATCTGCGCTCTGCTGAAGCCAGTTACC
TTCGGAAAAAGAGTTGGTAGCTCTTGATCCGGCAAACAAACCACCGCTGGTAGCGGTGGTTTTTTTGTTT
GCAAGCAGCAGATTACGCGCAGAAAAAAAGGATCTCAAGAAGATCCTTTGATCTTTTCTACGGGGTCTGA
CGCTCAGTGGAACGAAAACTCACGTTAAGGGATTTTGGTCATGAGATTATCAAAAAGGATCTTCACCTAG
ATCCTTTTAAATTAAAAATGAAGTTTTAAATCAATCTAAAGTATATATGAGTAAACTTGGTCTGACAGTT
ACCAATGCTTAATCAGTGAGGCACCTATCTCAGCGATCTGTCTATTTCGTTCATCCATAGTTGCCTGACT
CCCCGTCGTGTAGATAACTACGATACGGGAGGGCTTACCATCTGGCCCCAGTGCTGCAATGATACCGCGA
GACCCACGCTCACCGGCTCCAGATTTATCAGCAATAAACCAGCCAGCCGGAAGGGCCGAGCGCAGAAGTG
GTCCTGCAACTTTATCCGCCTCCATCCAGTCTATTAATTGTTGCCGGGAAGCTAGAGTAAGTAGTTCGCC
AGTTAATAGTTTGCGCAACGTTGTTGCCATTGCTACAGGCATCGTGGTGTCACGCTCGTCGTTTGGTATG
GCTTCATTCAGCTCCGGTTCCCAACGATCAAGGCGAGTTACATGATCCCCCATGTTGTGCAAAAAAGCGG
TTAGCTCCTTCGGTCCTCCGATCGTTGTCAGAAGTAAGTTGGCCGCAGTGTTATCACTCATGGTTATGGC
AGCACTGCATAATTCTCTTACTGTCATGCCATCCGTAAGATGCTTTTCTGTGACTGGTGAGTACTCAACC
AAGTCATTCTGAGAATAGTGTATGCGGCGACCGAGTTGCTCTTGCCCGGCGTCAATACGGGATAATACCG
CGCCACATAGCAGAACTTTAAAAGTGCTCATCATTGGAAAACGTTCTTCGGGGCGAAAACTCTCAAGGAT
CTTACCGCTGTTGAGATCCAGTTCGATGTAACCCACTCGTGCACCCAACTGATCTTCAGCATCTTTTACT
TTCACCAGCGTTTCTGGGTGAGCAAAAACAGGAAGGCAAAATGCCGCAAAAAAGGGAATAAGGGCGACAC
GGAAATGTTGAATACTCATACTCTTCCTTTTTCAATATTATTGAAGCATTTATCAGGGTTATTGTCTCAT
GAGCGGATACATATTTGAATGTATTTAGAAAAATAAACAAATAGGGGTTCCGCGCACATTTCCCCGAAAA
GTGCCACCTAAATTGTAAGCGTTAATATTTTGTTAAAATTCGCGTTAAATTTTTGTTAAATCAGCTCATT
TTTTAACCAATAGGCCGAAATCGGCAAAATCCCTTATAAATCAAAAGAATAGACCGAGATAGGGT
[37 nt withheld, positions 6296-6332]
AAAGAACGTGGACTCCAACGTCAAAGG
[49 nt withheld, positions 6360-6408]
T
[91 nt withheld, positions 6410-6500]
G
[124 nt withheld, positions 6502-6625]
CCCATTCGCCATTCAGGCTGCGCAACT
