>Addgene plasmid #218884 | pGP-AAV-CAG-iGABASnFR2n-WPRE | depositor partial sequence | sequence record 427212 | iGABASnFR2n
ATGGAGACAGACACACTCCTGCTATGGGTACTGCTGCTCTGGGTTCCAGGTTCCACTGGTGACAGATCTG
AAAGCATCAATTTCGTGAGCTGGGGCGGTAGCACCCAGGATGCGCAGAAGCAGGCCTGGGCCGACCCGTT
CAGCAAGGCCAGCGGCATTACCGTGGTCCAGGATGGGCCCACCGACTACGGCAAACTCAAGGCCATGGTC
GAAAGCGGCAACGTGCAGTGGGACGTGGTGGATGTAGAGGCCGACTTCGCCTTGCGCGCCGCCGCCGAAG
GCCTGCTCGAACCCCTGGATTTCTCGGTGATCCAGCGCGACAAGATCGATCCGCGGTTCGTGAGTGACCA
TGGAGTGGGGGCCTTCCTGTTCTCTCACGTGCTCGGCTACAACGAAGGCAAGCTCGGAGCCAGCAAGCCC
CAGGACTGGACCGCGCTGTTCGACACCAAGACCTACCCCGGCAAACGCGCCCTCTACAAATGGCCGAGCC
CTGGCGTGCTCGAACTGGCCCTGCTCGCCGACGGCGTACCGGCCGACAAGCTCTACCCGCTGGACCTGGA
CCGCGCCTTCAAGAAACTCGACACCATCAAGAAAGACATCGTCTGGTGGGGCGGCGGTGCACAGTCGCAG
CAGCTGCTGGCCTCCGGCGAAGTCAGCATGGGCCAGTTCTGGAACGGTCGCATCCACGCCCTGCAAGAAG
ACGGCGCGCCAGTGGGCGTGAGCTGGAAGCAGAACCTGGTGATGGCCGACATCCTCGTCGTGCCTAAAGG
CACGAAGAACAAAGCCGCCGCGATGAAGTTCCTGGCCAGTGCCAGCAGCGCCAAAGGCCAGGACGACTTT
TCCGCCCTGACCGCCTATGCTCCAGTGAACATCGACAGTGTGCAGCGCCTCGACCTTGCGCAGGTCCGGA
TCACCGCCGACAAGCAGAAGAACGGCATCATGGCGAACTTCAAGATCCCGCACAACGTGGAGGACGGCAG
CGTGCAGCTCGCCGACCACTACCAGCAGAACACCCCCATCGGCGACGGCCCCGTGCTGCTGCCCGACAAC
CACTACCTGAGCACCCAGTCCGTGCTGAGCAAAGACCCCAACGAGAAGCGCGATCACATGGTCCTGCTGG
AGTTCGTGACCGCCGCCGGGATCACTCTCGGCATGGACGAGCTGTACAAGGGCGGTACCGGAGGGAGCAT
GAGCAAGGGCGAGGAGCTGTTCACCGGGGTGGTGCCCATCCTGGTCGAGCTGGACGGCGACGTAAACGGC
CACAAGTTCAGCGTGCGCGGCGAGGGCGAGGGCGATGCCACCAACGGCAAGCTGACCCTGAAGTTCATCT
GCACCACCGGCAAGCTGCCCGTGCCCTGGCCCACCCTCGTGACCACCCTGACCTACGGCGTGCAGTGCTT
CAGCCGCTACCCCGACCACATGAAGCAGCACGACTTCTTCAAGTCCGCCATGCCCGAAGGCTACGTCCAG
GAGCGCACCATCAGCTTCAAGGACGACGGCACCTACAAGACCCGCGCCGAGGTGAAGTTCGAGGGCGACA
CCCTGGTGAACCGCATCGAGCTGAAGGGCATCGACTTCAAGGAGGACGGCAACATCCTGGGGCACAAGCT
GGAGTACAACTGGAACGCCAACCTGGCACCGAACCTGCCGACCGCCTACGTCAAGGATCAGATCACCCTC
GATTTCGCCTACTGGGCCAAGAACGGTCCGGCCATTGCGACACGGTGGAATGAATGGCTAGTCAAACTGC
AGGTCGACGAACAAAAACTCATCTCAGAAGAGGATCTGAATGCTGTGGGCCAGGACACGCAGGAGGTCAT
CGTGGTGCCACACTCCTTGCCCTTTAAGGTGGTGGTGATCTCAGCCATCCTGGCCCTGGTGGTGCTCACC
ATCATCTCCCTTATCATCCTCATCATGCTTTGGCAGAAGAAGCCACGTTAA
